Addgene plasmid #183404: NLS-GI-VP16-IRES-NLS-GAL4DBD-GID-SmBiT-FKF1
Purpose: Dual expression of GI-VP16 and GAL4DBD-GID-SmBiT-FKF1 in the nucleus
Depositing lab: Alice Ting. Depositing organization: Stanford University. Publication: A Dual-Purpose Real-Time Indicator and Transcriptional Integrator for Calcium Detection in Living Cells. Erdenee E, Ting AY. ACS Synth Biol. 2022 Mar 18;11(3):1086-1095. doi: 10.1021/acssynbio.1c00597. Epub 2022 Mar 7. PubMed 35254056.
Backbone
  Vector backbone: pCDNA3
  Vector type: Mammalian Expression
Growth in bacteria
  Bacterial resistance: Ampicillin, 100 μg/mL
  Growth temperature: 37°C
  Growth strain: NEB Stable
  Copy number: High Copy
Gene/Insert
  Gene/Insert name: GI-VP16-IRES-GAL4DBD-GID-SmBiT-FKF1
  Species: Synthetic
  Promoter: CMV
  Cloning method: Gibson Cloning
Terms and licenses: Academic/Nonprofit Terms; Industry Terms: Not Available to Industry
How to cite: NLS-GI-VP16-IRES-NLS-GAL4DBD-GID-SmBiT-FKF1 was a gift from Alice Ting (Addgene plasmid # 183404 ; http://n2t.net/addgene:183404 ; RRID:Addgene_183404)
