[The description below was written by a language model from this plasmid's Addgene catalogue record and pLannotate feature annotations shown in this document.]
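Description:
NLS-GI-VP16-IRES-NLS-GAL4DBD-GID-SmBiT-FKF1 is an 11.9 kb mammalian expression plasmid built on the pCDNA3 backbone by Gibson cloning. It is propagated in E. coli from a high-copy ColE1/pUC-type origin under ampicillin selection (AmpR with its bla promoter). It also carries an f1 origin and an SV40 promoter-driven neomycin resistance cassette with an SV40 poly(A) signal, which would allow G418 selection of transfected mammalian cells. Flanking T7 and SP6 promoters are standard pCDNA3 elements.

The payload is a single bicistronic transcript driven by the CMV enhancer/promoter and terminated by the bGH poly(A) signal. The first cistron encodes Arabidopsis GIGANTEA (GI) fused to a VP16-derived transcriptional activation domain, which the annotation software matched to tandem minimal VP16 repeats. An EMCV IRES then directs translation of the second protein. This is the yeast GAL4 DNA-binding domain fused to GID (annotated as the Arabidopsis gibberellin receptor GID1A), the SmBiT fragment of split NanoLuc luciferase, and a portion of the blue-light photoreceptor FKF1 (ADO3). The construct name indicates nuclear localisation signals on both proteins, although neither these nor SmBiT appear in the feature table. The short "ABE(7.10)" hit between GID1A and FKF1 is most likely a shared linker sequence, and the small HIV LTR, ble and lacI fragments are likely also spurious or vestigial matches.

FKF1 and GI associate under blue light, so co-expressing the two fusions in the nucleus should bring VP16 to GAL4-bound (UAS) reporter genes in a light-gated manner. The GID and SmBiT modules presumably pair with partner components supplied on other plasmids. The associated publication describes a dual-purpose tool for real-time calcium indication and transcriptional integration in living cells. The record does not detail how the calcium-sensing partners connect to this construct.
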