Features (pLannotate 1.2.2; 27 found; start..end, strand, type, name):
     29..81      -  misc_feature   bom (fragment): basis of mobility region from pBR322
    236..615     +  enhancer       CMV enhancer: human cytomegalovirus immediate early enhancer
    616..819     +  promoter       CMV promoter: human cytomegalovirus (CMV) immediate early promoter
    815..848     +  LTR            5' LTR (truncated) (fragment): truncated 5' long terminal repeat (LTR) from HIV-1
    864..882     +  promoter       T7 promoter: promoter for bacteriophage T7 RNA polymerase
    986..4483    +  CDS            GI: GIGAN_ARATH - Experimental evidence at protein level: Swiss-Prot protein existence level 1. Involved in regulation of circadian rhythm and photoperiodic flowering. May play a role in maintenance of circadian amplitude and period length. Is involved in phytochrome B signaling. Stabilizes ADO3 and the circadian photoreceptor ADO1/ZTL. Regulates 'CONSTANS' (CO) in the long-day flowering pathway by modulating the ADO3-dependent protein stability of CDF1 and CDF2, but is not essential to activate CO transcription. Regulates, via the microRNA miR172, a CO-independent pathway that promotes photoperio
   4520..4630    +  CDS            VP48: 3 tandem repeats of the minimal activation domain of herpes simplex virus VP16 (Cheng et al., 2013)
   4791..5253    +  misc_feature   IRES: internal ribosome entry site (IRES) of the encephalomyocarditis virus (EMCV)
   5301..5740    +  CDS            GAL4 DNA binding domain (fragment): DNA binding domain of the GAL4 transcriptional activator; Saccharomyces cerevisiae GAL4 (truncated)
   5771..6805    +  CDS            GID1A: GID1A_ARATH - Also known as CXE10, GID1L1. Experimental evidence at protein level: Swiss-Prot protein existence level 1. Functions as soluble gibberellin (GA) receptor. GA is an essential hormone that regulates growth and development in plants. Binds with high affinity the biologically active gibberellin GA4, but has no affinity for the biologically inactive GAs. In response to GA, interacts with specific DELLA proteins, known as repressors of GA- induced growth, and targets them for degradation via proteasome. Seems to be required for GA signaling that controls root growth, seed germination,
   6805..6853    +  CDS            ABE(7.10) (fragment): adenine base editor comprising wild-type E. coli TadA fused to the evolved TadA*(7.10) mutant (Gaudelli et al., 2017)
   6896..7423    +  CDS            ADO3 (fragment): ADO3_ARATH - Also known as FKF1. Experimental evidence at protein level: Swiss-Prot protein existence level 1. Component of an E3 ubiquitin ligase complex that plays a central role in blue light-dependent circadian cycles. Acts as a blue light photoreceptor, due to the presence of FMN, that mediates light- regulated protein degradation of critical clock components by targeting them to the proteasome complex. The SCF(ADO3) E3 ubiquitin ligase complex is involved in the regulation of circadian clock-dependent processes including transition to flowering time, hypocotyl elongation, cotyledons and
   7445..7463    -  promoter       SP6 promoter: promoter for bacteriophage SP6 RNA polymerase
   7489..7713    +  polyA_signal   bGH poly(A) signal: bovine growth hormone polyadenylation signal
   7717..7738    +  promoter       SV40 promoter (fragment): SV40 enhancer and early promoter
   7759..8187    +  rep_origin     f1 ori (sequence partly withheld): f1 bacteriophage origin of replication; arrow indicates direction of (+) strand synthesis
   8201..8530    +  promoter       SV40 promoter: SV40 enhancer and early promoter
   8597..9388    +  CDS            neo: KKA2_KLEPN - Also known as kan, nptII. Experimental evidence at protein level: Swiss-Prot protein existence level 1. Resistance to kanamycin, neomycin, paromomycin, ribostamycin, butirosin and gentamicin B. From Klebsiella pneumoniae.
   9412..9570    +  CDS            ble (fragment): BLE_KLEPN - Experimental evidence at protein level: Swiss-Prot protein existence level 1. Binding protein with a strong affinity to the bleomycin family of antibiotics. Binds to CL990; an antimitotic-antibiotic compound. From Klebsiella pneumoniae.
   9565..9686    +  polyA_signal   SV40 poly(A) signal: SV40 polyadenylation signal
   9757..9779    -  protein_bind   lac operator (fragment): The lac repressor binds to the lac operator to inhibit transcription in E. coli. This inhibition can be relieved by adding lactose or isopropyl-β-D-thiogalactopyranoside (IPTG). lac repressor encoded by lacI
   9783..9813    -  promoter       lac promoter: promoter for the E. coli lac operon
   9828..9849    -  protein_bind   CAP binding site: CAP binding activates transcription in the presence of cAMP. E. coli catabolite activator protein
   9862..9954    -  CDS            lacI (fragment): lac repressor; lacI; The lac repressor binds to the lac operator to inhibit transcription in E. coli. This inhibition can be relieved by adding lactose or isopropyl-β-D-thiogalactopyranoside (IPTG).
  10137..10725   -  rep_origin     ori: high-copy-number ColE1/pMB1/pBR322/pUC origin of replication
  10896..11756   -  CDS            AmpR: β-lactamase; bla; confers resistance to ampicillin, carbenicillin, and related antibiotics
  11757..11861   -  promoter       AmpR promoter: bla
>Addgene plasmid #183404 | NLS-GI-VP16-IRES-NLS-GAL4DBD-GID-SmBiT-FKF1 | addgene full sequence | sequence record 362804 | Addgene NGS Result
CGACGGATCGGGAGATCTCCCGATCCCCTATGGTGCACTCTCAGTACAATCTGCTCTGATGCCGCATAGT
TAAGCCAGTATCTGCTCCCTGCTTGTGTGTTGGAGGTCGCTGAGTAGTGCGCGAGCAAAATTTAAGCTAC
AACAAGGCAAGGCTTGACCGACAATTGCATGAAGAATCTGCTTAGGGTTAGGCGTTTTGCGCTGCTTCGC
GATGTACGGGCCAGATATACGCGTTGACATTGATTATTGACTAGTTATTAATAGTAATCAATTACGGGGT
CATTAGTTCATAGCCCATATATGGAGTTCCGCGTTACATAACTTACGGTAAATGGCCCGCCTGGCTGACC
GCCCAACGACCCCCGCCCATTGACGTCAATAATGACGTATGTTCCCATAGTAACGCCAATAGGGACTTTC
CATTGACGTCAATGGGTGGAGTATTTACGGTAAACTGCCCACTTGGCAGTACATCAAGTGTATCATATGC
CAAGTACGCCCCCTATTGACGTCAATGACGGTAAATGGCCCGCCTGGCATTATGCCCAGTACATGACCTT
ATGGGACTTTCCTACTTGGCAGTACATCTACGTATTAGTCATCGCTATTACCATGGTGATGCGGTTTTGG
CAGTACATCAATGGGCGTGGATAGCGGTTTGACTCACGGGGATTTCCAAGTCTCCACCCCATTGACGTCA
ATGGGAGTTTGTTTTGGCACCAAAATCAACGGGACTTTCCAAAATGTCGTAACAACTCCGCCCCATTGAC
GCAAATGGGCGGTAGGCGTGTACGGTGGGAGGTCTATATAAGCAGAGCTCTCTGGCTAACTAGAGAACCC
ACTGCTTACTGGCTTATCGAAATTAATACGACTCACTATAGGGAGACCCAAGCTTGGTACCGCCACCATG
GGCGCGCCGCCCAAGAAGAAGAGGAAGGTGGACTACAAGGACGATGACGATAAAGGGGCTAGTTCATCTT
CATCTGAGAGATGGATCGATGGTCTTCAGTTCTCTTCCTTGTTATGGCCTCCGCCACGAGATCCTCAACA
ACATAAGGATCAAGTCGTTGCTTATGTTGAATATTTTGGTCAATTTACATCAGAGCAATTCCCAGATGAC
ATTGCTGAGTTGGTCCGGCATCAGTATCCATCAACCGAGAAGCGACTTTTGGACGATGTGCTGGCGATGT
TTGTCCTTCATCATCCGGAGCATGGTCATGCAGTCATTCTTCCAATCATTTCATGTCTTATTGATGGCTC
GTTGGTGTACAGCAAGGAAGCTCATCCGTTTGCCTCTTTCATATCTTTAGTTTGCCCAAGTAGTGAGAAT
GACTATTCGGAGCAATGGGCTTTGGCATGTGGAGAAATCCTTCGCATTTTGACTCATTACAACCGTCCCA
TTTATAAAACTGAGCAGCAAAATGGAGATACAGAGAGAAATTGTCTGAGCAAAGCTACAACTAGTGGTTC
TCCGACTTCAGAGCCTAAGGCTGGATCACCAACACAGCATGAAAGGAAACCTTTAAGGCCTTTGTCTCCA
TGGATCAGTGATATACTACTTGCTGCTCCTCTTGGTATAAGAAGTGACTATTTCCGATGGTGTAGTGGTG
TAATGGGTAAATATGCTGCTGGAGAGCTCAAGCCGCCAACCATTGCTTCTCGAGGATCTGGTAAACATCC
TCAACTGATGCCTTCAACCCCAAGATGGGCTGTTGCTAATGGAGCTGGTGTCATACTGAGTGTTTGTGAT
GATGAAGTTGCTCGATATGAGACTGCTACGCTGACAGCGGTCGCTGTCCCTGCACTTCTTCTTCCTCCGC
CAACGACATCCTTAGATGAGCATCTAGTTGCTGGCCTTCCAGCTCTTGAACCATATGCACGTTTGTTTCA
TAGATACTATGCCATTGCAACTCCAAGTGCTACGCAGAGACTTCTTCTTGGACTCTTAGAAGCACCACCG
TCGTGGGCTCCAGATGCACTTGATGCTGCTGTACAGCTTGTGGAACTCCTTCGAGCTGCTGAAGATTATG
CATCTGGTGTAAGGCTACCCAGGAACTGGATGCATTTGCACTTCTTGCGGGCTATAGGAATTGCTATGTC
TATGAGGGCAGGTGTTGCTGCTGATGCTGCAGCCGCTTTGCTTTTCCGCATACTCTCACAGCCGGCACTG
CTTTTTCCTCCGCTAAGTCAAGTTGAGGGAGTAGAAATTCAGCACGCGCCTATTGGTGGCTACAGTTCAA
ATTACAGAAAACAGATAGAAGTTCCTGCAGCAGAAGCAACCATTGAAGCCACTGCCCAAGGAATTGCCTC
AATGCTTTGTGCTCATGGTCCTGAAGTTGAGTGGAGAATTTGCACTATATGGGAAGCTGCTTATGGTTTG
ATCCCTTTAAATTCTTCGGCGGTTGATCTTCCCGAAATCATAGTTGCTACCCCACTGCAACCTCCTATCT
TGTCATGGAATTTATACATTCCACTCCTCAAAGTACTTGAATATCTTCCACGGGGGAGTCCTTCGGAAGC
ATGCTTGATGAAAATATTTGTTGCCACTGTGGAAACAATACTCAGTAGAACTTTTCCGCCTGAATCTTCC
AGGGAACTAACCAGAAAAGCTAGATCGAGTTTTACCACAAGATCAGCGACCAAAAATCTTGCTATGTCTG
AGCTTCGTGCTATGGTCCATGCTCTCTTTTTAGAATCATGCGCTGGTGTGGAATTAGCTTCACGCCTACT
TTTTGTTGTGTTGACTGTATGTGTTAGCCATGAAGCACAGTCTAGTGGTAGCAAGAGACCGAGAAGTGAA
TATGCTAGTACTACTGAAAATATTGAGGCGAATCAACCTGTATCTAACAATCAAACTGCTAACCGTAAAA
GTAGGAATGTCAAGGGACAGGGACCTGTGGCAGCATTTGATTCATACGTTCTTGCTGCTGTTTGTGCTCT
TGCCTGTGAGGTTCAGCTGTATCCTATGATCTCTGGTGGGGGGAACTTTTCCAATTCTGCCGTGGCTGGA
ACTATTACAAAGCCTGTAAAGATAAATGGGTCATCTAAAGAGTATGGAGCTGGGATTGACTCGGCAATTA
GTCATACGCGCCGAATTTTGGCAATCCTAGAGGCACTCTTTTCATTAAAACCATCTTCTGTGGGGACTCC
ATGGAGTTACAGTTCTAGTGAGATAGTTGCTGCGGCCATGGTTGCAGCTCATATTTCCGAACTGTTCAGA
CGTTCAAAGGCCTTGACGCATGCATTGTCTGGGTTGATGAGATGTAAGTGGGATAAGGAAATTCATAAAA
GAGCATCATCATTATATAACCTCATAGATGTTCACAGCAAAGTTGTTGCCTCCATTGTTGACAAAGCTGA
ACCCTTGGAAGCCTACCTTAAGAATACACCGGTTCAGAAGGATTCTGTGACCTGTTTAAACTGGAAACAA
GAGAACACATGTGCAAGCACCACATGCTTTGATACAGCGGTGACATCCGCCTCAAGGACTGAAATGAATC
CAAGAGGAAACCATAAGTATGCTAGACATTCAGATGAAGGCTCAGGAAGACCCTCAGAGAAGGGTATCAA
AGATTTCCTCTTGGATGCTTCTGATCTAGCGAATTTCCTCACAGCTGATAGACTCGCAGGGTTCTATTGT
GGTACACAAAAGCTTTTGAGGTCAGTGCTTGCAGAGAAACCGGAGCTGTCTTTCTCCGTTGTTTCACTGT
TATGGCACAAACTGATTGCTGCTCCTGAAATCCAGCCCACCGCAGAAAGCACCTCTGCGCAACAAGGATG
GAGACAGGTTGTTGATGCGCTATGCAATGTCGTATCTGCAACGCCAGCGAAAGCAGCAGCAGCAGTTGTC
CTTCAGGCTGAAAGGGAGTTGCAGCCTTGGATCGCCAAAGATGATGAAGAAGGCCAAAAAATGTGGAAAA
TCAACCAACGGATAGTCAAAGTGTTGGTGGAACTCATGCGCAATCATGACAGGCCTGAGTCACTGGTGAT
TCTCGCAAGTGCATCAGATCTTCTTCTGCGGGCAACTGATGGAATGCTTGTTGATGGAGAAGCTTGTACA
TTACCTCAACTTGAGCTACTTGAAGCCACGGCAAGAGCAATACAGCCGGTGCTAGCTTGGGGGCCATCTG
GACTAGCAGTGGTCGACGGTTTATCCAATCTATTGAAGTGTCGTCTACCAGCAACAATACGGTGCCTTTC
ACACCCAAGTGCACACGTACGTGCCTTAAGCACGTCAGTACTACGTGATATCATGAACCAAAGCTCCATA
CCCATCAAAGTAACTCCAAAACTGCCAACAACAGAGAAGAACGGAATGAATAGTCCGTCCTATCGATTCT
TCAACGCCGCCTCAATAGACTGGAAAGCCGATATCCAAAACTGTTTAAACTGGGAAGCTCACAGCTTGCT
CTCCACAACTATGCCTACTCAGTTTCTCGACACTGCGGCTCGGGAACTCGGCTGTACTATATCCTTGTCC
CAAGCGGCCGCAAGTGCTGGTGAAAGCGGCGGGCCGGCCGACGCCCTTGACGATTTTGACTTAGACATGC
TCCCAGCCGATGCCCTTGACGACTTTGACCTTGATATGCTGCCTGCTGACGCTCTTGACGATTTTGACCT
TGACATGCTCCCCGGGGGCAAGCCCATCCCCAACCCCCTGCTGGGCCTGGACAGCACCTTAATTAACTAG
CCCCCCCCCCTAACGTTACTGGCCGAAGCCGCTTGGAATAAGGCCGGTGTGCGTTTGTCTATATGTTATT
TTCCACCATATTGCCGTCTTTTGGCAATGTGAGGGCCCGGAAACCTGGCCCTGTCTTCTTGACGAGCATT
CCTAGGGGTCTTTCCCCTCTCGCCAAAGGAATGCAAGGTCTGTTGAATGTCGTGAAGGAAGCAGTTCCTC
TGGAAGCTTCTTGAAGACAAACAACGTCTGTAGCGACCCTTTGCAGGCAGCGGAACCCCCCACCTGGCGA
CAGGTGCCTCTGCGGCCAAAAGCCACGTGTATAAGATACACCTGCAAAGGCGGCACAACCCCAGTGCCAC
GTTGTGAGTTGGATAGTTGTGGAAAGAGTCAAATGGCTCTCCTCAAGCGTATTCAACAAGGGGCTGAAGG
ATGCCCAGAAGGTACCCCATTGTATGGGATCTGATCTGGGGCCTCGGTGCACATGCTTTACATGTGTTTA
GTCGAGGTTAAAAAAACGTCTAGGCCCCCCGAACCACGGGGACGTGGTTTTCCTTTGAAAAACACGATGA
TAATATGGCCACAGCCACCATGGGCGCGCCGCCCAAGAAGAAGAGGAAGGTGAAGCTACTGTCTTCTATC
GAACAAGCATGCGATATTTGCCGACTTAAAAAGCTCAAGTGCTCCAAAGAAAAACCGAAGTGCGCCAAGT
GTCTGAAGAACAACTGGGAGTGTCGCTACTCTCCCAAAACCAAAAGGTCTCCGCTGACTAGGGCACATCT
GACAGAAGTGGAATCAAGGCTAGAAAGACTGGAACAGCTATTTCTACTGATTTTTCCTCGAGAAGACCTT
GACATGATTTTGAAAATGGATTCTTTACAGGATATAAAAGCATTGTTAACAGGATTATTTGTACAAGATA
ATGTGAATAAAGATGCCGTCACAGATAGATTGGCTTCAGTGGAGACTGATATGCCTCTAACATTGAGACA
GCATAGAATAAGTGCGACATCATCATCGGAAGAGAGTAGTAACAAAGGTCAAAGACAGTTGACTGTATCG
CCGGGCGACCCACTAGTCCAGTGTGGTGGAATTGCTGCGAGCGATGAAGTTAATCTTATTGAGAGCAGAA
CAGTGGTTCCTCTCAATACATGGGTTTTAATATCCAACTTCAAAGTAGCCTACAATATCCTTCGTCGCCC
TGATGGAACCTTTAACCGACACTTAGCTGAGTATCTAGACCGTAAAGTCACTGCAAACGCCAATCCGGTT
GATGGGGTTTTCTCGTTCGATGTCTTGATTGATCGCAGGATCAATCTTCTAAGCAGAGTCTATAGACCAG
CTTATGCAGATCAAGAGCAACCTCCTAGTATTTTAGATCTCGAGAAGCCTGTTGATGGCGACATTGTCCC
TGTTATATTGTTCTTCCATGGAGGTAGCTTTGCTCATTCTTCTGCAAACAGTGCCATCTACGATACTCTT
TGTCGCAGGCTTGTTGGTTTGTGCAAGTGTGTTGTTGTCTCTGTGAATTATCGGCGTGCACCAGAGAATC
CATACCCTTGTGCTTATGATGATGGTTGGATTGCTCTTAATTGGGTTAACTCGAGATCTTGGCTTAAATC
CAAGAAAGACTCAAAGGTCCATATTTTCTTGGCTGGTGATAGCTCTGGAGGTAACATCGCGCATAATGTG
GCTTTAAGAGCGGGTGAATCGGGAATCGATGTTTTGGGGAACATTCTGCTGAATCCTATGTTTGGTGGGA
ATGAGAGAACGGAGTCTGAGAAAAGTTTGGATGGGAAATACTTTGTGACGGTTAGAGACCGCGATTGGTA
CTGGAAAGCGTTTTTACCCGAGGGAGAAGATAGAGAGCATCCAGCGTGTAATCCGTTTAGCCCGAGAGGG
AAAAGCTTAGAAGGAGTGAGTTTCCCCAAGAGTCTTGTGGTTGTCGCGGGTTTGGATTTGATTAGAGATT
GGCAGTTGGCATACGCGGAAGGGCTCAAGAAAGCGGGTCAAGAGGTTAAGCTTATGCATTTAGAGAAAGC
AACTGTTGGGTTTTACCTCTTGCCTAATAACAATCATTTCCATAATGTTATGGATGAGATTTCGGCGTTT
GTAAACGCGGAATGTAGCGGCAGCGAGACTCCCGGGACCTCAGAGTCCGCCACACCCGAAAGTGTCACTG
GTTATAGACTCTTTGAAGAGATACTGGCGGCCGCAGCGAGAGAACATGCGATCGGAGAAGCCACCGGAAA
ACGAAAGAAACGCGGCAGAGTTGAAGAAGCAGAAGAATACTGTAACGATGGAATCGAAGAACAAGTAGAG
GATGAGAAGCTTCCGTTAGAGGTTGGGATGTTCTATTACCCAATGACTCCGCCTTCGTTCATTGTTTCCG
ATGCTCTGGAGCCAGATTTTCCTTTGATCTATGTCAACAGAGTCTTCGAAGTCTTCACTGGCTATCGTGC
CGATGAAGTTCTTGGTCGTAACTGTCGATTCCTACAGTACAGAGATCCTCGAGCTCAAAGGCGTCTCCCA
TTGGTTGATCCTGTGGTTGTATCTGAGATTAGGAGATGTCTTGAAGAAGGTATTGAATTCCAAGGAGAGC
TTCTTAATTTCAGAAAAGATGGTACTCCTTTGGTTAACAGACTACGGCTTGCTCCAATACGTGACGATGA
TGGAACCATTACACACGTAATTGGGATACAGGTCTTCTCTGAAACGGCTTACCCATACGATGTTCCAGAT
TACGCTTAGTCTAGAGGGCCCTATTCTATAGTGTCACCTAAATGCTAGAGCTCGCTGATCAGCCTCGACT
GTGCCTTCTAGTTGCCAGCCATCTGTTGTTTGCCCCTCCCCCGTGCCTTCCTTGACCCTGGAAGGTGCCA
CTCCCACTGTCCTTTCCTAATAAAATGAGGAAATTGCATCGCATTGTCTGAGTAGGTGTCATTCTATTCT
GGGGGGTGGGGTGGGGCAGGACAGCAAGGGGGAGGATTGGGAAGACAATAGCAGGCATGCTGGGGATGCG
GTGGGCTCTATGGCTTCTGAGGCGGAAAGAACCAGCTGGGGCTCTAGGGGGTATCCCC
[124 nt withheld, positions 7759-7882]
C
[91 nt withheld, positions 7884-7974]
A
[49 nt withheld, positions 7976-8024]
CCTTTGACGTTGGAGTCCACGTTCTTT
[37 nt withheld, positions 8052-8088]
ACCCTATCTCGGTCTATTCTTTTGATTTATAAGGGATTTTGCCGATTTCGGCCTATTGGTTAAAAAATGA
GCTGATTTAACAAAAATTTAACGCGAATTAATTCTGTGGAATGTGTGTCAGTTAGGGTGTGGAAAGTCCC
CAGGCTCCCCAGCAGGCAGAAGTATGCAAAGCATGCATCTCAATTAGTCAGCAACCAGGTGTGGAAAGTC
CCCAGGCTCCCCAGCAGGCAGAAGTATGCAAAGCATGCATCTCAATTAGTCAGCAACCATAGTCCCGCCC
CTAACTCCGCCCATCCCGCCCCTAACTCCGCCCAGTTCCGCCCATTCTCCGCCCCATGGCTGACTAATTT
TTTTTATTTATGCAGAGGCCGAGGCCGCCTCTGCCTCTGAGCTATTCCAGAAGTAGTGAGGAGGCTTTTT
TGGAGGCCTAGGCTTTTGCAAAAAGCTCCCGGGAGCTTGTATATCCATTTTCGGATCTGATCAAGAGACA
GGATGAGGATCGTTTCGCATGATTGAACAAGATGGATTGCACGCAGGTTCTCCGGCCGCTTGGGTGGAGA
GGCTATTCGGCTATGACTGGGCACAACAGACAATCGGCTGCTCTGATGCCGCCGTGTTCCGGCTGTCAGC
GCAGGGGCGCCCGGTTCTTTTTGTCAAGACCGACCTGTCCGGTGCCCTGAATGAACTGCAGGACGAGGCA
GCGCGGCTATCGTGGCTGGCCACGACGGGCGTTCCTTGCGCAGCTGTGCTCGACGTTGTCACTGAAGCGG
GAAGGGACTGGCTGCTATTGGGCGAAGTGCCGGGGCAGGATCTCCTGTCATCTCACCTTGCTCCTGCCGA
GAAAGTATCCATCATGGCTGATGCAATGCGGCGGCTGCATACGCTTGATCCGGCTACCTGCCCATTCGAC
CACCAAGCGAAACATCGCATCGAGCGAGCACGTACTCGGATGGAAGCCGGTCTTGTCGATCAGGATGATC
TGGACGAAGAGCATCAGGGGCTCGCGCCAGCCGAACTGTTCGCCAGGCTCAAGGCGCGCATGCCCGACGG
CGAGGATCTCGTCGTGACCCATGGCGATGCCTGCTTGCCGAATATCATGGTGGAAAATGGCCGCTTTTCT
GGATTCATCGACTGTGGCCGGCTGGGTGTGGCGGACCGCTATCAGGACATAGCGTTGGCTACCCGTGATA
TTGCTGAAGAGCTTGGCGGCGAATGGGCTGACCGCTTCCTCGTGCTTTACGGTATCGCCGCTCCCGATTC
GCAGCGCATCGCCTTCTATCGCCTTCTTGACGAGTTCTTCTGAGCGGGACTCTGGGGTTCGAAATGACCG
ACCAAGCGACGCCCAACCTGCCATCACGAGATTTCGATTCCACCGCCGCCTTCTATGAAAGGTTGGGCTT
CGGAATCGTTTTCCGGGACGCCGGCTGGATGATCCTCCAGCGCGGGGATCTCATGCTGGAGTTCTTCGCC
CACCCCAACTTGTTTATTGCAGCTTATAATGGTTACAAATAAAGCAATAGCATCACAAATTTCACAAATA
AAGCATTTTTTTCACTGCATTCTAGTTGTGGTTTGTCCAAACTCATCAATGTATCTTATCATGTCTGTAT
ACCGTCGACCTCTAGCTAGAGCTTGGCGTAATCATGGTCATAGCTGTTTCCTGTGTGAAATTGTTATCCG
CTCACAATTCCACACAACATACGAGCCGGAAGCATAAAGTGTAAAGCCTGGGGTGCCTAATGAGTGAGCT
AACTCACATTAATTGCGTTGCGCTCACTGCCCGCTTTCCAGTCGGGAAACCTGTCGTGCCAGCTGCATTA
ATGAATCGGCCAACGCGCGGGGAGAGGCGGTTTGCGTATTGGGCGCTCTTCCGCTTCCTCGCTCACTGAC
TCGCTGCGCTCGGTCGTTCGGCTGCGGCGAGCGGTATCAGCTCACTCAAAGGCGGTAATACGGTTATCCA
CAGAATCAGGGGATAACGCAGGAAAGAACATGTGAGCAAAAGGCCAGCAAAAGGCCAGGAACCGTAAAAA
GGCCGCGTTGCTGGCGTTTTTCCATAGGCTCCGCCCCCCTGACGAGCATCACAAAAATCGACGCTCAAGT
CAGAGGTGGCGAAACCCGACAGGACTATAAAGATACCAGGCGTTTCCCCCTGGAAGCTCCCTCGTGCGCT
CTCCTGTTCCGACCCTGCCGCTTACCGGATACCTGTCCGCCTTTCTCCCTTCGGGAAGCGTGGCGCTTTC
TCATAGCTCACGCTGTAGGTATCTCAGTTCGGTGTAGGTCGTTCGCTCCAAGCTGGGCTGTGTGCACGAA
CCCCCCGTTCAGCCCGACCGCTGCGCCTTATCCGGTAACTATCGTCTTGAGTCCAACCCGGTAAGACACG
ACTTATCGCCACTGGCAGCAGCCACTGGTAACAGGATTAGCAGAGCGAGGTATGTAGGCGGTGCTACAGA
GTTCTTGAAGTGGTGGCCTAACTACGGCTACACTAGAAGAACAGTATTTGGTATCTGCGCTCTGCTGAAG
CCAGTTACCTTCGGAAAAAGAGTTGGTAGCTCTTGATCCGGCAAACAAACCACCGCTGGTAGCGGTGGTT
TTTTTGTTTGCAAGCAGCAGATTACGCGCAGAAAAAAAGGATCTCAAGAAGATCCTTTGATCTTTTCTAC
GGGGTCTGACGCTCAGTGGAACGAAAACTCACGTTAAGGGATTTTGGTCATGAGATTATCAAAAAGGATC
TTCACCTAGATCCTTTTAAATTAAAAATGAAGTTTTAAATCAATCTAAAGTATATATGAGTAAACTTGGT
CTGACAGTTACCAATGCTTAATCAGTGAGGCACCTATCTCAGCGATCTGTCTATTTCGTTCATCCATAGT
TGCCTGACTTCCCGTCGTGTAGATAACTACGATACGGGAGGGCTTACCATCTGGCCCCAGTGCTGCAATG
ATACCGCGAGACCCACGCTCACCGGCTCCAGATTTATCAGCAATAAACCAGCCAGCCGGAAGGGCCGAGC
GCAGAAGTGGTCCTGCAACTTTATCCGCCTCCATCCAGTCTATTAATTGTTGCCGGGAAGCTAGAGTAAG
TAGTTCGCCAGTTAATAGTTTGCGCAACGTTGTTGCCATTGCTACAGGCATCGTGGTGTCACGCTCGTCG
TTTGGTATGGCTTCATTCAGCTCCGGTTCCCAACGATCAAGGCGAGTTACATGATCCCCCATGTTGTGCA
AAAAAGCGGTTAGCTCCTTCGGTCCTCCGATCGTTGTCAGAAGTAAGTTGGCCGCAGTGTTATCACTCAT
GGTTATGGCAGCACTGCATAATTCTCTTACTGTCATGCCATCCGTAAGATGCTTTTCTGTGACTGGTGAG
TACTCAACCAAGTCATTCTGAGAATAGTGTATGCGGCGACCGAGTTGCTCTTGCCCGGCGTCAATACGGG
ATAATACCGCGCCACATAGCAGAACTTTAAAAGTGCTCATCATTGGAAAACGTTCTTCGGGGCGAAAACT
CTCAAGGATCTTACCGCTGTTGAGATCCAGTTCGATGTAACCCACTCGTGCACCCAACTGATCTTCAGCA
TCTTTTACTTTCACCAGCGTTTCTGGGTGAGCAAAAACAGGAAGGCAAAATGCCGCAAAAAAGGGAATAA
GGGCGACACGGAAATGTTGAATACTCATACTCTTCCTTTTTCAATATTATTGAAGCATTTATCAGGGTTA
TTGTCTCATGAGCGGATACATATTTGAATGTATTTAGAAAAATAAACAAATAGGGGTTCCGCGCACATTT
CCCCGAAAAGTGCCACCTGACGT
